>Addgene plasmid #77164 | PNKP gRNA (BRDN0001149145) | addgene full sequence | sequence record 189017 | Addgene Assembled Sequence
CCCGGGTGCAAAGATGGATAAAGTTTTAAACAGAGAGGAATCTTTGCAGCTAATGGACCTTCTAGGTCTT
GAAAGGAGTGGGAATTGGCTCCGGTGCCCGTCAGTGGGCAGAGCGCACATCGCCCACAGTCCCCGAGAAG
TTGGGGGGAGGGGTCGGCAATTGATCCGGTGCCTAGAGAAGGTGGCGCGGGGTAAACTGGGAAAGTGATG
TCGTGTACTGGCTCCGCCTTTTTCCCGAGGGTGGGGGAGAACCGTATATAAGTGCAGTAGTCGCCGTGAA
CGTTCTTTTTCGCAACGGGTTTGCCGCCAGAACACAGGTAAGTGCCGTGTGTGGTTCCCGCGGGCCTGGC
CTCTTTACGGGTTATGGCCCTTGCGTGCCTTGAATTACTTCCACCTGGCTGCAGTACGTGATTCTTGATC
CCGAGCTTCGGGTTGGAAGTGGGTGGGAGAGTTCGAGGCCTTGCGCTTAAGGAGCCCCTTCGCCTCGTGC
TTGAGTTGAGGCCTGGCCTGGGCGCTGGGGCCGCCGCGTGCGAATCTGGTGGCACCTTCGCGCCTGTCTC
GCTGCTTTCGATAAGTCTCTAGCCATTTAAAATTTTTGATGACCTGCTGCGACGCTTTTTTTCTGGCAAG
ATAGTCTTGTAAATGCGGGCCAAGATCTGCACACTGGTATTTCGGTTTTTGGGGCCGCGGGCGGCGACGG
GGCCCGTGCGTCCCAGCGCACATGTTCGGCGAGGCGGGGCCTGCGAGCGCGGCCACCGAGAATCGGACGG
GGGTAGTCTCAAGCTGGCCGGCCTGCTCTGGTGCCTGGCCTCGCGCCGCCGTGTATCGCCCCGCCCTGGG
CGGCAAGGCTGGCCCGGTCGGCACCAGTTGCGTGAGCGGAAAGATGGCCGCTTCCCGGCCCTGCTGCAGG
GAGCTCAAAATGGAGGACGCGGCGCTCGGGAGAGCGGGCGGGTGAGTCACCCACACAAAGGAAAAGGGCC
TTTCCGTCCTCAGCCGTCGCTTCATGTGACTCCACGGAGTACCGGGCGCCGTCCAGGCACCTCGATTAGT
TCTCGAGCTTTTGGAGTACGTCGTCTTTAGGTTGGGGGGAGGGGTTTTATGCGATGGAGTTTCCCCACAC
TGAGTGGGTGGAGACTGAAGTTAGGCCAGCTTGGCACTTGATGTAATTCTCCTTGGAATTTGCCCTTTTT
GAGTTTGGATCTTGGTTCATTCTCAAGCCTCAGACAGTGGTTCAAAGTTTTTTTCTTCCATTTCAGGTGT
CGTGACGTACGGCCACCATGACCGAGTACAAGCCCACGGTGCGCCTCGCCACCCGCGACGACGTCCCCAG
GGCCGTACGCACCCTCGCCGCCGCGTTCGCCGACTACCCCGCCACGCGCCACACCGTCGATCCGGACCGC
CACATCGAGCGGGTCACCGAGCTGCAAGAACTCTTCCTCACGCGCGTCGGGCTCGACATCGGCAAGGTGT
GGGTCGCGGACGACGGCGCCGCCGTGGCGGTCTGGACCACGCCGGAGAGCGTCGAAGCGGGGGCGGTGTT
CGCCGAGATCGGCCCGCGCATGGCCGAGTTGAGCGGTTCCCGGCTGGCCGCGCAGCAACAGATGGAAGGC
CTCCTGGCGCCGCACCGGCCCAAGGAGCCCGCGTGGTTCCTGGCCACCGTCGGAGTCTCGCCCGACCACC
AGGGCAAGGGTCTGGGCAGCGCCGTCGTGCTCCCCGGAGTGGAGGCGGCCGAGCGCGCCGGGGTGCCCGC
CTTCCTGGAGACCTCCGCGCCCCGCAACCTCCCCTTCTACGAGCGGCTCGGCTTCACCGTCACCGCCGAC
GTCGAGGTGCCCGAAGGACCGCGCACCTGGTGCATGACCCGCAAGCCCGGTGCCTGAACGCGTTAAGTCG
ACAATCAACCTCTGGATTACAAAATTTGTGAAAGATTGACTGGTATTCTTAACTATGTTGCTCCTTTTAC
GCTATGTGGATACGCTGCTTTAATGCCTTTGTATCATGCTATTGCTTCCCGTATGGCTTTCATTTTCTCC
TCCTTGTATAAATCCTGGTTGCTGTCTCTTTATGAGGAGTTGTGGCCCGTTGTCAGGCAACGTGGCGTGG
TGTGCACTGTGTTTGCTGACGCAACCCCCACTGGTTGGGGCATTGCCACCACCTGTCAGCTCCTTTCCGG
GACTTTCGCTTTCCCCCTCCCTATTGCCACGGCGGAACTCATCGCCGCCTGCCTTGCCCGCTGCTGGACA
GGGGCTCGGCTGTTGGGCACTGACAATTCCGTGGTGTTGTCGGGGAAATCATCGTCCTTTCCTTGGCTGC
TCGCCTGTGTTGCCACCTGGATTCTGCGCGGGACGTCCTTCTGCTACGTCCCTTCGGCCCTCAATCCAGC
GGACCTTCCTTCCCGCGGCCTGCTGCCGGCTCTGCGGCCTCTTCCGCGTCTTCGCCTTCGCCCTCAGACG
AGTCGGATCTCCCTTTGGGCCGCCTCCCCGCGTCGACTTTAAGACCAATGACTTACAAGGCAGCTGTAGA
TCTTAGCCACTTTTTAAAAGAAAAGGGGGGACTGGAAGGGCTAATTCACTCCCAACGAAGACAAGATCTG
CTTTTTGCTTGTACTGGGTCTCTCTGGTTAGACCAGATCTGAGCCTGGGAGCTCTCTGGCTAACTAGGGA
ACCCACTGCTTAAGCCTCAATAAAGCTTGCCTTGAGTGCTTCAAGTAGTGTGTGCCCGTCTGTTGTGTGA
CTCTGGTAACTAGAGATCCCTCAGACCCTTTTAGTCAGTGTGGAAAATCTCTAGCAGTACGTATAGTAGT
TCATGTCATCTTATTATTCAGTATTTATAACTTGCAAAGAAATGAATATCAGAGAGTGAGAGGAACTTGT
TTATTGCAGCTTATAATGGTTACAAATAAAGCAATAGCATCACAAATTTCACAAATAAAGCATTTTTTTC
ACTGCATTCTAGTTGTGGTTTGTCCAAACTCATCAATGTATCTTATCATGTCTGGCTCTAGCTATCCCGC
CCCTAACTCCGCCCATCCCGCCCCTAACTCCGCCCAGTTCCGCCCATTCTCCGCCCCATGGCTGACTAAT
TTTTTTTATTTATGCAGAGGCCGAGGCCGCCTCGGCCTCTGAGCTATTCCAGAAGTAGTGAGGAGGCTTT
TTTGGAGGCCTAGGGACGTACCCAATTCGCCCTATAGTGAGTCGTATTACGCGCGCTCACTGGCCGTCGT
TTTACAACGTCGTGACTGGGAAAACCCTGGCGTTACCCAACTTAATCGCCTTGCAGCACATCCCCCTTTC
GCCAGCTGGCGTAATAGCGAAGAGGCCCGCACCGATCGCCCTTCCCAACAGTTGCGCAGCCTGAATGGCG
AATGGG
[124 nt withheld, positions 3367-3490]
C
[91 nt withheld, positions 3492-3582]
A
[49 nt withheld, positions 3584-3632]
CCTTTGACGTTGGAGTCCACGTTCTTT
[37 nt withheld, positions 3660-3696]
ACCCTATCTCGGTCTATTCTTTTGATTTATAAGGGATTTTGCCGATTTCGGCCTATTGGTTAAAAAATGA
GCTGATTTAACAAAAATTTAACGCGAATTTTAACAAAATATTAACGCTTACAATTTAGGTGGCACTTTTC
GGGGAAATGTGCGCGGAACCCCTATTTGTTTATTTTTCTAAATACATTCAAATATGTATCCGCTCATGAG
ACAATAACCCTGATAAATGCTTCAATAATATTGAAAAAGGAAGAGTATGAGTATTCAACATTTCCGTGTC
GCCCTTATTCCCTTTTTTGCGGCATTTTGCCTTCCTGTTTTTGCTCACCCAGAAACGCTGGTGAAAGTAA
AAGATGCTGAAGATCAGTTGGGTGCACGAGTGGGTTACATCGAACTGGATCTCAACAGCGGTAAGATCCT
TGAGAGTTTTCGCCCCGAAGAACGTTTTCCAATGATGAGCACTTTTAAAGTTCTGCTATGTGGCGCGGTA
TTATCCCGTATTGACGCCGGGCAAGAGCAACTCGGTCGCCGCATACACTATTCTCAGAATGACTTGGTTG
AGTACTCACCAGTCACAGAAAAGCATCTTACGGATGGCATGACAGTAAGAGAATTATGCAGTGCTGCCAT
AACCATGAGTGATAACACTGCGGCCAACTTACTTCTGACAACGATCGGAGGACCGAAGGAGCTAACCGCT
TTTTTGCACAACATGGGGGATCATGTAACTCGCCTTGATCGTTGGGAACCGGAGCTGAATGAAGCCATAC
CAAACGACGAGCGTGACACCACGATGCCTGTAGCAATGGCAACAACGTTGCGCAAACTATTAACTGGCGA
ACTACTTACTCTAGCTTCCCGGCAACAATTAATAGACTGGATGGAGGCGGATAAAGTTGCAGGACCACTT
CTGCGCTCGGCCCTTCCGGCTGGCTGGTTTATTGCTGATAAATCTGGAGCCGGTGAGCGTGGGTCTCGCG
GTATCATTGCAGCACTGGGGCCAGATGGTAAGCCCTCCCGTATCGTAGTTATCTACACGACGGGGAGTCA
GGCAACTATGGATGAACGAAATAGACAGATCGCTGAGATAGGTGCCTCACTGATTAAGCATTGGTAACTG
TCAGACCAAGTTTACTCATATATACTTTAGATTGATTTAAAACTTCATTTTTAATTTAAAAGGATCTAGG
TGAAGATCCTTTTTGATAATCTCATGACCAAAATCCCTTAACGTGAGTTTTCGTTCCACTGAGCGTCAGA
CCCCGTAGAAAAGATCAAAGGATCTTCTTGAGATCCTTTTTTTCTGCGCGTAATCTGCTGCTTGCAAACA
AAAAAACCACCGCTACCAGCGGTGGTTTGTTTGCCGGATCAAGAGCTACCAACTCTTTTTCCGAAGGTAA
CTGGCTTCAGCAGAGCGCAGATACCAAATACTGTTCTTCTAGTGTAGCCGTAGTTAGGCCACCACTTCAA
GAACTCTGTAGCACCGCCTACATACCTCGCTCTGCTAATCCTGTTACCAGTGGCTGCTGCCAGTGGCGAT
AAGTCGTGTCTTACCGGGTTGGACTCAAGACGATAGTTACCGGATAAGGCGCAGCGGTCGGGCTGAACGG
GGGGTTCGTGCACACAGCCCAGCTTGGAGCGAACGACCTACACCGAACTGAGATACCTACAGCGTGAGCT
ATGAGAAAGCGCCACGCTTCCCGAAGGGAGAAAGGCGGACAGGTATCCGGTAAGCGGCAGGGTCGGAACA
GGAGAGCGCACGAGGGAGCTTCCAGGGGGAAACGCCTGGTATCTTTATAGTCCTGTCGGGTTTCGCCACC
TCTGACTTGAGCGTCGATTTTTGTGATGCTCGTCAGGGGGGCGGAGCCTATGGAAAAACGCCAGCAACGC
GGCCTTTTTACGGTTCCTGGCCTTTTGCTGGCCTTTTGCTCACATGTTCTTTCCTGCGTTATCCCCTGAT
TCTGTGGATAACCGTATTACCGCCTTTGAGTGAGCTGATACCGCTCGCCGCAGCCGAACGACCGAGCGCA
GCGAGTCAGTGAGCGAGGAAGCGGAAGAGCGCCCAATACGCAAACCGCCTCTCCCCGCGCGTTGGCCGAT
TCATTAATGCAGCTGGCACGACAGGTTTCCCGACTGGAAAGCGGGCAGTGAGCGCAACGCAATTAATGTG
AGTTAGCTCACTCATTAGGCACCCCAGGCTTTACACTTTATGCTTCCGGCTCGTATGTTGTGTGGAATTG
TGAGCGGATAACAATTTCACACAGGAAACAGCTATGACCATGATTACGCCAAGCGCGCAATTAACCCTCA
CTAAAGGGAACAAAAGCTGGAGCTGCAAGCTTAATGTAGTCTTATGCAATACTCTTGTAGTCTTGCAACA
TGGTAACGATGAGTTAGCAACATGCCTTACAAGGAGAGAAAAAGCACCGTGCATGCCGATTGGTGGAAGT
AAGGTGGTACGATCGTGCCTTATTAGGAAGGCAACAGACGGGTCTGACATGGATTGGACGAACCACTGAA
TTGCCGCATTGCAGAGATATTGTATTTAAGTGCCTAGCTCGATACATAAACGGGTCTCTCTGGTTAGACC
AGATCTGAGCCTGGGAGCTCTCTGGCTAACTAGGGAACCCACTGCTTAAGCCTCAATAAAGCTTGCCTTG
AGTGCTTCAAGTAGTGTGTGCCCGTCTGTTGTGTGACTCTGGTAACTAGAGATCCCTCAGACCCTTTTAG
TCAGTGTGGAAAATCTCTAGCAGTGGCGCCCGAACAGGGACTTGAAAGCGAAAGGGAAACCAGAGGAGCT
CTCTCGACGCAGGACTCGGCTTGCTGAAGCGCGCACGGCAAGAGGCGAGGGGCGGCGACTGGTGAGTACG
CCAAAAATTTTGACTAGCGGAGGCTAGAAGGAGAGAGATGGGTGCGAGAGCGTCAGTATTAAGCGGGGGA
GAATTAGATCGCGATGGGAAAAAATTCGGTTAAGGCCAGGGGGAAAGAAAAAATATAAATTAAAACATAT
AGTATGGGCAAGCAGGGAGCTAGAACGATTCGCAGTTAATCCTGGCCTGTTAGAAACATCAGAAGGCTGT
AGACAAATACTGGGACAGCTACAACCATCCCTTCAGACAGGATCAGAAGAACTTAGATCATTATATAATA
CAGTAGCAACCCTCTATTGTGTGCATCAAAGGATAGAGATAAAAGACACCAAGGAAGCTTTAGACAAGAT
AGAGGAAGAGCAAAACAAAAGTAAGACCACCGCACAGCAAGCGGCCGCTGATCTTCAGACCTGGAGGAGG
AGATATGAGGGACAATTGGAGAAGTGAATTATATAAATATAAAGTAGTAAAAATTGAACCATTAGGAGTA
GCACCCACCAAGGCAAAGAGAAGAGTGGTGCAGAGAGAAAAAAGAGCAGTGGGAATAGGAGCTTTGTTCC
TTGGGTTCTTGGGAGCAGCAGGAAGCACTATGGGCGCAGCGTCAATGACGCTGACGGTACAGGCCAGACA
ATTATTGTCTGGTATAGTGCAGCAGCAGAACAATTTGCTGAGGGCTATTGAGGCGCAACAGCATCTGTTG
CAACTCACAGTCTGGGGCATCAAGCAGCTCCAGGCAAGAATCCTGGCTGTGGAAAGATACCTAAAGGATC
AACAGCTCCTGGGGATTTGGGGTTGCTCTGGAAAACTCATTTGCACCACTGCTGTGCCTTGGAATGCTAG
TTGGAGTAATAAATCTCTGGAACAGATTTGGAATCACACGACCTGGATGGAGTGGGACAGAGAAATTAAC
AATTACACAAGCTTAATACACTCCTTAATTGAAGAATCGCAAAACCAGCAAGAAAAGAATGAACAAGAAT
TATTGGAATTAGATAAATGGGCAAGTTTGTGGAATTGGTTTAACATAACAAATTGGCTGTGGTATATAAA
ATTATTCATAATGATAGTAGGAGGCTTGGTAGGTTTAAGAATAGTTTTTGCTGTACTTTCTATAGTGAAT
AGAGTTAGGCAGGGATATTCACCATTATCGTTTCAGACCCACCTCCCAACCCCGAGGGGACCCAGAGAGG
GCCTATTTCCCATGATTCCTTCATATTTGCATATACGATACAAGGCTGTTAGAGAGATAATTAGAATTAA
TTTGACTGTAAACACAAAGATATTAGTACAAAATACGTGACGTAGAAAGTAATAATTTCTTGGGTAGTTT
GCAGTTTTAAAATTATGTTTTAAAATGGACTATCATATGCTTACCGTAACTTGAAAGTATTTCGATTTCT
TGGCTTTATATATCTTGTGGAAAGGACGAAACACCGCCGGTACAAGCCTGCGTGCGGTTTTAGAGCTAGA
AATAGCAAGTTAAAATAAGGCTAGTCCGTTATCAACTTGAAAAAGTGGCACCGAGTCGGTGCTTTTTTAA
GCTTGGCGTAACTAGATCTTGAGACAAATGGCAGTATTCATCCACAATTTTAAAAGAAAAGGGGGGATTG
GGGGGTACAGTGCAGGGGAAAGAATAGTAGACATAATAGCAACAGACATACAAACTAAAGAATTACAAAA
ACAAATTACAAAAATTCAAAATTTTCGGGTTTATTACAGGGACAGCAGAGATCCACTTTGGCGCCGGCTC
GAGGGGG
Features (pLannotate 1.2.2; 29 found; start..end, strand, type, name):
     14..80      +  CDS            small t antigen (fragment): SV40 (simian virus 40) small t antigen
    106..317     +  promoter       EF-1α core promoter: core promoter for human elongation factor EF-1α
    318..1256    +  intron         EF-1α intron A: intron upstream of the start codon of human EF-1α
   1278..1877    +  CDS            PuroR (fragment): puromycin N-acetyltransferase; pac from Streptomyces; confers resistance to puromycin
   1893..2481    +  misc_feature   WPRE: woodchuck hepatitis virus posttranscriptional regulatory element
   2532..2551    +  misc_feature   cPPT/CTS (fragment): central polypurine tract and central termination sequence of HIV-1
   2553..2786    +  LTR            3' LTR (ΔU3): self-inactivating 3' long terminal repeat (LTR) from HIV-1
   2864..2985    +  polyA_signal   SV40 poly(A) signal: SV40 polyadenylation signal
   3025..3160    +  rep_origin     SV40 ori: SV40 origin of replication
   3181..3199    -  promoter       T7 promoter: promoter for bacteriophage T7 RNA polymerase
   3207..3362    +  CDS            lacZα (fragment): LacZα fragment of β-galactosidase; lacZ fragment
   3367..3795    +  rep_origin     f1 ori (sequence partly withheld): f1 bacteriophage origin of replication; arrow indicates direction of (+) strand synthesis
   3848..3952    +  promoter       AmpR promoter: bla
   3953..4813    +  CDS            AmpR: β-lactamase; bla; confers resistance to ampicillin, carbenicillin, and related antibiotics
   4984..5572    +  rep_origin     ori: high-copy-number ColE1/pMB1/pBR322/pUC origin of replication
   5755..5847    +  CDS            lacI (fragment): lac repressor; lacI; The lac repressor binds to the lac operator to inhibit transcription in E. coli. This inhibition can be relieved by adding lactose or isopropyl-β-D-thiogalactopyranoside (IPTG).
   5860..5881    +  protein_bind   CAP binding site: CAP binding activates transcription in the presence of cAMP. E. coli catabolite activator protein
   5896..5926    +  promoter       lac promoter: promoter for the E. coli lac operon
   5934..5950    +  protein_bind   lac operator: The lac repressor binds to the lac operator to inhibit transcription in E. coli. This inhibition can be relieved by adding lactose or isopropyl-β-D-thiogalactopyranoside (IPTG). lac repressor encoded by lacI
   5995..6013    +  promoter       T3 promoter: promoter for bacteriophage T3 RNA polymerase
   6041..6267    +  promoter       RSV promoter: Rous sarcoma virus enhancer/promoter
   6268..6448    +  LTR            5' LTR (truncated): truncated 5' long terminal repeat (LTR) from HIV-1
   6495..6620    +  misc_feature   HIV-1 Ψ: packaging signal of human immunodeficiency virus type 1
   6604..6967    +  CDS            HIV-1 gag (fragment): gag protein from human immunodeficiency virus 1; gag
   7113..7346    +  misc_feature   RRE: The Rev response element (RRE) of HIV-1 allows for Rev-dependent mRNA export from the nucleus to the cytoplasm.
   7723..7749    +  CDS            Rev (fragment): human immunodeficiency virus 1 (HIV-1) Rev protein; rev; enhances nuclear export of unspliced and incompletely spliced viral mRNAs
   7753..7993    +  promoter       U6 promoter: RNA polymerase III promoter for human U6 snRNA
   8023..8098    +  misc_RNA       gRNA scaffold: guide RNA scaffold for the Streptococcus pyogenes CRISPR/Cas9 system
   8154..8271    +  misc_feature   cPPT/CTS: central polypurine tract and central termination sequence of HIV-1
