[The description below was written by a language model from this plasmid's Addgene catalogue record and pLannotate feature annotations shown in this document.]
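Description:
PNKP gRNA (BRDN0001149145) is a third-generation lentiviral CRISPR guide plasmid built on the lentiGuide-Puro backbone, carrying a single guide RNA directed against human PNKP (designed against the NM_007254.3 reference transcript). In bacteria, the roughly 8.3 kb plasmid replicates from a high-copy ColE1/pUC-type origin and is selected through the β-lactamase (AmpR) gene. The backbone also carries an f1 origin, an SV40 origin and leftover lac, T7 and T3 elements that play no part in the payload.

The transfer cassette starts with an RSV promoter fused to a truncated HIV-1 5' LTR, which makes genomic RNA production Tat-independent. It is followed by the Ψ packaging signal with an adjoining gag fragment, then the RRE for Rev-dependent nuclear export. Downstream, the human U6 RNA polymerase III promoter drives the PNKP-targeting spacer joined to the Streptococcus pyogenes Cas9 guide RNA scaffold. A cPPT/CTS element, which aids nuclear import of the viral genome, separates this unit from the selection cassette. There, the EF-1α core promoter with its intron A expresses puromycin N-acetyltransferase for selecting transduced mammalian cells, and a WPRE enhances transcript expression. A self-inactivating ΔU3 3' LTR closes the provirus and is followed by an SV40 polyadenylation signal.

The plasmid does not encode Cas9, so it has to be used with a separate Cas9 vector such as lentiCas9-Blast or in cells that already express the nuclease. It is typically packaged into lentivirus to deliver the guide for knockout of PNKP. It belongs to a human kinome gRNA collection produced in work on optimized sgRNA design for higher on-target activity and fewer off-target effects.
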