Addgene plasmid #77164: PNKP gRNA (BRDN0001149145)
Purpose: 3rd generation lentiviral gRNA plasmid targeting human PNKP
Depositing lab: John Doench & David Root. Depositing organization: Broad Institute. Publication: Optimized sgRNA design to maximize activity and minimize off-target effects of CRISPR-Cas9. Doench JG, Fusi N, Sullender M, Hegde M, Vaimberg EW, Donovan KF, Smith I, Tothova Z, Wilen C, Orchard R, Virgin HW, Listgarten J, Root DE. Nat Biotechnol. 2016 Jan 18. doi: 10.1038/nbt.3437. PubMed 26780180.
Backbone
  Vector backbone: lentiGuide-Puro
  Backbone manufacturer: Zhang Lab (Addgene plasmid # 52963)
  Vector type: Mammalian Expression, Lentiviral, CRISPR
  Selectable markers: Puromycin
Growth in bacteria
  Bacterial resistance: Ampicillin, 100 μg/mL
  Growth temperature: 37°C
  Growth strain: DH5alpha
  Copy number: High Copy
Gene/Insert
  Gene/Insert name: PNKP (alt names: PNKP; NM_007254.3)
  gRNA/shRNA sequence: CCGGTACAAGCCTGCGTGCG
  Species: H. sapiens (human)
  Promoter: hU6
  Cloning method: Unknown
  Sequencing primers: 5′ U6-F; 3′ pS2-R
Terms and licenses: Academic/Nonprofit Terms; Industry Terms: Not Available to Industry
Depositor comments: The gRNA was designed to target the following Genbank reference sequence(s): NM_007254.3. Note that this plasmid does NOT contain Cas9. It should be used in conjunction with lentiCas9-Blast (Addgene #52962) or otherwise with cell lines already expressing Cas9. Browse the full kinome gRNA library at http://www.addgene.org/pooled-library/broadgpp-human-kinome/ or visit http://www.broadinstitute.org/rnai/public/ for detailed protocols and information.
How to cite: PNKP gRNA (BRDN0001149145) was a gift from John Doench & David Root (Addgene plasmid # 77164)
