>Addgene plasmid #77164 | PNKP gRNA (BRDN0001149145) | depositor partial sequence | sequence record 144624 | Target Sequence
CCGGTACAAGCCTGCGTGCG
